Addgene plasmid #158048: pLKO-CreERT2 sgRipk4 v3
Purpose: lenti-viral construct with tamoxifen inducible Cre recombinase and U6 driven sgRNA against mouse Ripk4. NO Cas9
Depositing lab: Daniel Schramek. Depositing organization: Sinai Health System. Publication: Rare driver mutations in head and neck squamous cell carcinomas converge on NOTCH signaling. Loganathan SK, Schleicher K, Malik A, Quevedo R, Langille E, Teng K, Oh RH, Rathod B, Tsai R, Samavarchi-Tehrani P, Pugh TJ, Gingras AC, Schramek D. Science. 2020 Mar 13;367(6483):1264-1269. doi: 10.1126/science.aax0902. PubMed 32165588.
Backbone
  Vector backbone: pLKO-ERT2 Cre stuffer v3
  Vector type: Mammalian Expression
Growth in bacteria
  Bacterial resistance: Ampicillin, 100 μg/mL
  Growth temperature: 30°C
  Growth strain: NEB Stable
  Copy number: Low Copy
Gene/Insert
  Gene/Insert name: Ripk4 sgRNA (alt name: Tamoxifen inducible Cre)
  gRNA/shRNA sequence: Ripk4
  Species: M. musculus (mouse)
  Promoter: U6
  Cloning method: Restriction Enzyme; 5′ cloning site BsmBI (destroyed during cloning); 3′ cloning site BsmBI (destroyed during cloning)
  Sequencing primers: 5′ GAGGGCCTATTTCCCATGATTCC
Terms and licenses: Academic/Nonprofit Terms; Industry Terms: Not Available to Industry
How to cite: pLKO-CreERT2 sgRipk4 v3 was a gift from Daniel Schramek (Addgene plasmid # 158048 ; http://n2t.net/addgene:158048 ; RRID:Addgene_158048)
