[The description below was written by a language model from this plasmid's Addgene catalogue record and pLannotate feature annotations shown in this document.]
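Description:
pLKO-CreERT2 sgRipk4 v3 is an 8.5 kb lentiviral transfer plasmid built on the pLKO-ERT2 Cre stuffer v3 backbone. It delivers two things at once to mammalian cells: a guide RNA against mouse Ripk4 and a tamoxifen-inducible Cre recombinase. It carries no Cas9. In bacteria it is maintained through a ColE1/pUC-type origin with ampicillin selection (AmpR). The feature table annotates this origin as high-copy, but the catalogue lists the plasmid as low copy and specifies a recombination-tolerant strain, as is common for LTR-containing vectors. An f1 origin, lac promoter/operator remnants, T3 and T7 promoters, and an SV40 origin and polyadenylation signal are also carried over from the backbone.

The viral portion has a third-generation, self-inactivating layout. An RSV promoter fused to a truncated HIV-1 5' LTR drives genomic RNA production in packaging cells. It is followed by the Ψ packaging signal with a gag fragment, the RRE for Rev-dependent export, a cPPT/CTS, and a ΔU3 3' LTR that spans the plasmid origin.

Two expression units sit between the LTRs. A human U6 Pol III promoter transcribes the Ripk4 spacer, which was cloned through BsmBI sites that were destroyed in the process, fused to the S. pyogenes gRNA scaffold. Downstream, the human PGK promoter drives Cre fused to the ERT2 mutant estrogen receptor ligand-binding domain, which keeps the recombinase inactive until tamoxifen is supplied. No mammalian drug-selection marker or fluorescent reporter is annotated.

Because Cas9 is absent, editing of Ripk4 requires a Cas9 source in the recipient cells or animals. A Cre-activated Cas9 allele would fit this design, but the record does not state the source. The associated publication concerns driver mutations in head and neck squamous cell carcinoma that converge on NOTCH signalling.
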