Features (pLannotate 1.2.2; 27 found; start..end, strand, type, name):
    233..354     +  polyA_signal   SV40 poly(A) signal: SV40 polyadenylation signal
    394..529     +  rep_origin     SV40 ori: SV40 origin of replication
    550..568     -  promoter       T7 promoter: promoter for bacteriophage T7 RNA polymerase
    576..731     +  CDS            lacZα (fragment): LacZα fragment of β-galactosidase; lacZ fragment
    736..1164    +  rep_origin     f1 ori (sequence partly withheld): f1 bacteriophage origin of replication; arrow indicates direction of (+) strand synthesis
   1217..1321    +  promoter       AmpR promoter: bla
   1322..2182    +  CDS            AmpR: β-lactamase; bla; confers resistance to ampicillin, carbenicillin, and related antibiotics
   2353..2941    +  rep_origin     ori: high-copy-number ColE1/pMB1/pBR322/pUC origin of replication
   3124..3216    +  CDS            lacI (fragment): lac repressor; lacI; The lac repressor binds to the lac operator to inhibit transcription in E. coli. This inhibition can be relieved by adding lactose or isopropyl-β-D-thiogalactopyranoside (IPTG).
   3229..3250    +  protein_bind   CAP binding site: CAP binding activates transcription in the presence of cAMP. E. coli catabolite activator protein
   3265..3295    +  promoter       lac promoter: promoter for the E. coli lac operon
   3303..3319    +  protein_bind   lac operator: The lac repressor binds to the lac operator to inhibit transcription in E. coli. This inhibition can be relieved by adding lactose or isopropyl-β-D-thiogalactopyranoside (IPTG). lac repressor encoded by lacI
   3364..3382    +  promoter       T3 promoter: promoter for bacteriophage T3 RNA polymerase
   3410..3636    +  promoter       RSV promoter: Rous sarcoma virus enhancer/promoter
   3637..3817    +  LTR            5' LTR (truncated): truncated 5' long terminal repeat (LTR) from HIV-1
   3864..3989    +  misc_feature   HIV-1 Ψ: packaging signal of human immunodeficiency virus type 1
   3973..4336    +  CDS            HIV-1 gag (fragment): gag protein from human immunodeficiency virus 1; gag
   4482..4715    +  misc_feature   RRE: The Rev response element (RRE) of HIV-1 allows for Rev-dependent mRNA export from the nucleus to the cytoplasm.
   5092..5192    +  CDS            Rev (fragment): human immunodeficiency virus 1 (HIV-1) Rev protein; rev; enhances nuclear export of unspliced and incompletely spliced viral mRNAs
   5242..5482    +  promoter       U6 promoter: RNA polymerase III promoter for human U6 snRNA
   5512..5587    +  misc_RNA       gRNA scaffold: guide RNA scaffold for the Streptococcus pyogenes CRISPR/Cas9 system
   5635..5752    +  misc_feature   cPPT/CTS: central polypurine tract and central termination sequence of HIV-1
   5801..6311    +  promoter       hPGK promoter: human phosphoglycerate kinase 1 promoter
   6345..7373    +  CDS            cre: RECR_BPP1 - Experimental evidence at protein level: Swiss-Prot protein existence level 1. Catalyzes site-specific recombination between two 34-base- pair LOXP sites. Its role is to maintain the phage genome as a monomeric unit-copy plasmid in the lysogenic state. From Escherichia phage P1 (Bacteriophage P1).
   7386..8321    +  CDS            ERT2: mutated ligand-binding domain of the human estrogen receptor (Feil et al., 1997)
   8317..8397    +  CDS            nef (fragment): NEF_HV1Z2 - Experimental evidence at protein level: Swiss-Prot protein existence level 1. Extracellular Nef protein targets CD4(+) T-lymphocytes for apoptosis by interacting with CXCR4 surface receptors. From Human immunodeficiency virus type 1 group M subtype D (isolate Z2/CDC-Z34) (HIV-1).
   8399..161     +  LTR            3' LTR (ΔU3) (across the origin): self-inactivating 3' long terminal repeat (LTR) from HIV-1
>Addgene plasmid #158048 | pLKO-CreERT2 sgRipk4 v3 | addgene full sequence | sequence record 313640 | Addgene NGS Result
GATCTGAGCCTGGGAGCTCTCTGGCTAACTAGGGAACCCACTGCTTAAGCCTCAATAAAGCTTGCCTTGA
GTGCTTCAAGTAGTGTGTGCCCGTCTGTTGTGTGACTCTGGTAACTAGAGATCCCTCAGACCCTTTTAGT
CAGTGTGGAAAATCTCTAGCAGTAGTAGTTCATGTCATCTTATTATTCAGTATTTATAACTTGCAAAGAA
ATGAATATCAGAGAGTGAGAGGAACTTGTTTATTGCAGCTTATAATGGTTACAAATAAAGCAATAGCATC
ACAAATTTCACAAATAAAGCATTTTTTTCACTGCATTCTAGTTGTGGTTTGTCCAAACTCATCAATGTAT
CTTATCATGTCTGGCTCTAGCTATCCCGCCCCTAACTCCGCCCATCCCGCCCCTAACTCCGCCCAGTTCC
GCCCATTCTCCGCCCCATGGCTGACTAATTTTTTTTATTTATGCAGAGGCCGAGGCCGCCTCGGCCTCTG
AGCTATTCCAGAAGTAGTGAGGAGGCTTTTTTGGAGGCCTAGGGACGTACCCAATTCGCCCTATAGTGAG
TCGTATTACGCGCGCTCACTGGCCGTCGTTTTACAACGTCGTGACTGGGAAAACCCTGGCGTTACCCAAC
TTAATCGCCTTGCAGCACATCCCCCTTTCGCCAGCTGGCGTAATAGCGAAGAGGCCCGCACCGATCGCCC
TTCCCAACAGTTGCGCAGCCTGAATGGCGAATGGG
[124 nt withheld, positions 736-859]
C
[91 nt withheld, positions 861-951]
A
[49 nt withheld, positions 953-1001]
CCTTTGACGTTGGAGTCCACGTTCTTT
[37 nt withheld, positions 1029-1065]
ACCCTATCTCGGTCTATTCTTTTGATTTATAAGGGATTTTGCCGATTTCGGCCTATTGGTTAAAAAATGA
GCTGATTTAACAAAAATTTAACGCGAATTTTAACAAAATATTAACGCTTACAATTTAGGTGGCACTTTTC
GGGGAAATGTGCGCGGAACCCCTATTTGTTTATTTTTCTAAATACATTCAAATATGTATCCGCTCATGAG
ACAATAACCCTGATAAATGCTTCAATAATATTGAAAAAGGAAGAGTATGAGTATTCAACATTTCCGTGTC
GCCCTTATTCCCTTTTTTGCGGCATTTTGCCTTCCTGTTTTTGCTCACCCAGAAACGCTGGTGAAAGTAA
AAGATGCTGAAGATCAGTTGGGTGCACGAGTGGGTTACATCGAACTGGATCTCAACAGCGGTAAGATCCT
TGAGAGTTTTCGCCCCGAAGAACGTTTTCCAATGATGAGCACTTTTAAAGTTCTGCTATGTGGCGCGGTA
TTATCCCGTATTGACGCCGGGCAAGAGCAACTCGGTCGCCGCATACACTATTCTCAGAATGACTTGGTTG
AGTACTCACCAGTCACAGAAAAGCATCTTACGGATGGCATGACAGTAAGAGAATTATGCAGTGCTGCCAT
AACCATGAGTGATAACACTGCGGCCAACTTACTTCTGACAACGATCGGAGGACCGAAGGAGCTAACCGCT
TTTTTGCACAACATGGGGGATCATGTAACTCGCCTTGATCGTTGGGAACCGGAGCTGAATGAAGCCATAC
CAAACGACGAGCGTGACACCACGATGCCTGTAGCAATGGCAACAACGTTGCGCAAACTATTAACTGGCGA
ACTACTTACTCTAGCTTCCCGGCAACAATTAATAGACTGGATGGAGGCGGATAAAGTTGCAGGACCACTT
CTGCGCTCGGCCCTTCCGGCTGGCTGGTTTATTGCTGATAAATCTGGAGCCGGTGAGCGTGGGTCTCGCG
GTATCATTGCAGCACTGGGGCCAGATGGTAAGCCCTCCCGTATCGTAGTTATCTACACGACGGGGAGTCA
GGCAACTATGGATGAACGAAATAGACAGATCGCTGAGATAGGTGCCTCACTGATTAAGCATTGGTAACTG
TCAGACCAAGTTTACTCATATATACTTTAGATTGATTTAAAACTTCATTTTTAATTTAAAAGGATCTAGG
TGAAGATCCTTTTTGATAATCTCATGACCAAAATCCCTTAACGTGAGTTTTCGTTCCACTGAGCGTCAGA
CCCCGTAGAAAAGATCAAAGGATCTTCTTGAGATCCTTTTTTTCTGCGCGTAATCTGCTGCTTGCAAACA
AAAAAACCACCGCTACCAGCGGTGGTTTGTTTGCCGGATCAAGAGCTACCAACTCTTTTTCCGAAGGTAA
CTGGCTTCAGCAGAGCGCAGATACCAAATACTGTTCTTCTAGTGTAGCCGTAGTTAGGCCACCACTTCAA
GAACTCTGTAGCACCGCCTACATACCTCGCTCTGCTAATCCTGTTACCAGTGGCTGCTGCCAGTGGCGAT
AAGTCGTGTCTTACCGGGTTGGACTCAAGACGATAGTTACCGGATAAGGCGCAGCGGTCGGGCTGAACGG
GGGGTTCGTGCACACAGCCCAGCTTGGAGCGAACGACCTACACCGAACTGAGATACCTACAGCGTGAGCT
ATGAGAAAGCGCCACGCTTCCCGAAGGGAGAAAGGCGGACAGGTATCCGGTAAGCGGCAGGGTCGGAACA
GGAGAGCGCACGAGGGAGCTTCCAGGGGGAAACGCCTGGTATCTTTATAGTCCTGTCGGGTTTCGCCACC
TCTGACTTGAGCGTCGATTTTTGTGATGCTCGTCAGGGGGGCGGAGCCTATGGAAAAACGCCAGCAACGC
GGCCTTTTTACGGTTCCTGGCCTTTTGCTGGCCTTTTGCTCACATGTTCTTTCCTGCGTTATCCCCTGAT
TCTGTGGATAACCGTATTACCGCCTTTGAGTGAGCTGATACCGCTCGCCGCAGCCGAACGACCGAGCGCA
GCGAGTCAGTGAGCGAGGAAGCGGAAGAGCGCCCAATACGCAAACCGCCTCTCCCCGCGCGTTGGCCGAT
TCATTAATGCAGCTGGCACGACAGGTTTCCCGACTGGAAAGCGGGCAGTGAGCGCAACGCAATTAATGTG
AGTTAGCTCACTCATTAGGCACCCCAGGCTTTACACTTTATGCTTCCGGCTCGTATGTTGTGTGGAATTG
TGAGCGGATAACAATTTCACACAGGAAACAGCTATGACCATGATTACGCCAAGCGCGCAATTAACCCTCA
CTAAAGGGAACAAAAGCTGGAGCTGCAAGCTTAATGTAGTCTTATGCAATACTCTTGTAGTCTTGCAACA
TGGTAACGATGAGTTAGCAACATGCCTTACAAGGAGAGAAAAAGCACCGTGCATGCCGATTGGTGGAAGT
AAGGTGGTACGATCGTGCCTTATTAGGAAGGCAACAGACGGGTCTGACATGGATTGGACGAACCACTGAA
TTGCCGCATTGCAGAGATATTGTATTTAAGTGCCTAGCTCGATACATAAACGGGTCTCTCTGGTTAGACC
AGATCTGAGCCTGGGAGCTCTCTGGCTAACTAGGGAACCCACTGCTTAAGCCTCAATAAAGCTTGCCTTG
AGTGCTTCAAGTAGTGTGTGCCCGTCTGTTGTGTGACTCTGGTAACTAGAGATCCCTCAGACCCTTTTAG
TCAGTGTGGAAAATCTCTAGCAGTGGCGCCCGAACAGGGACTTGAAAGCGAAAGGGAAACCAGAGGAGCT
CTCTCGACGCAGGACTCGGCTTGCTGAAGCGCGCACGGCAAGAGGCGAGGGGCGGCGACTGGTGAGTACG
CCAAAAATTTTGACTAGCGGAGGCTAGAAGGAGAGAGATGGGTGCGAGAGCGTCAGTATTAAGCGGGGGA
GAATTAGATCGCGATGGGAAAAAATTCGGTTAAGGCCAGGGGGAAAGAAAAAATATAAATTAAAACATAT
AGTATGGGCAAGCAGGGAGCTAGAACGATTCGCAGTTAATCCTGGCCTGTTAGAAACATCAGAAGGCTGT
AGACAAATACTGGGACAGCTACAACCATCCCTTCAGACAGGATCAGAAGAACTTAGATCATTATATAATA
CAGTAGCAACCCTCTATTGTGTGCATCAAAGGATAGAGATAAAAGACACCAAGGAAGCTTTAGACAAGAT
AGAGGAAGAGCAAAACAAAAGTAAGACCACCGCACAGCAAGCGGCCGCTGATCTTCAGACCTGGAGGAGG
AGATATGAGGGACAATTGGAGAAGTGAATTATATAAATATAAAGTAGTAAAAATTGAACCATTAGGAGTA
GCACCCACCAAGGCAAAGAGAAGAGTGGTGCAGAGAGAAAAAAGAGCAGTGGGAATAGGAGCTTTGTTCC
TTGGGTTCTTGGGAGCAGCAGGAAGCACTATGGGCGCAGCGTCAATGACGCTGACGGTACAGGCCAGACA
ATTATTGTCTGGTATAGTGCAGCAGCAGAACAATTTGCTGAGGGCTATTGAGGCGCAACAGCATCTGTTG
CAACTCACAGTCTGGGGCATCAAGCAGCTCCAGGCAAGAATCCTGGCTGTGGAAAGATACCTAAAGGATC
AACAGCTCCTGGGGATTTGGGGTTGCTCTGGAAAACTCATTTGCACCACTGCTGTGCCTTGGAATGCTAG
TTGGAGTAATAAATCTCTGGAACAGATTTGGAATCACACGACCTGGATGGAGTGGGACAGAGAAATTAAC
AATTACACAAGCTTAATACACTCCTTAATTGAAGAATCGCAAAACCAGCAAGAAAAGAATGAACAAGAAT
TATTGGAATTAGATAAATGGGCAAGTTTGTGGAATTGGTTTAACATAACAAATTGGCTGTGGTATATAAA
ATTATTCATAATGATAGTAGGAGGCTTGGTAGGTTTAAGAATAGTTTTTGCTGTACTTTCTATAGTGAAT
AGAGTTAGGCAGGGATATTCACCATTATCGTTTCAGACCCACCTCCCAACCCCGAGGGGACCCGACAGGC
CCGAAGGAATAGAAGAAGAAGGTGGAGAGAGAGACAGAGACAGATCCATTCGATTAGTGAACGGATCTCG
ACGGTATCGATCACGAGACTAGCCTCGAGCGGCCGCCCCCTTCACCGAGGGCCTATTTCCCATGATTCCT
TCATATTTGCATATACGATACAAGGCTGTTAGAGAGATAATTGGAATTAATTTGACTGTAAACACAAAGA
TATTAGTACAAAATACGTGACGTAGAAAGTAATAATTTCTTGGGTAGTTTGCAGTTTTAAAATTATGTTT
TAAAATGGACTATCATATGCTTACCGTAACTTGAAAGTATTTCGATTTCTTGGCTTTATATATCTTGTGG
AAAGGACGAAACACCGCGTGCACGATGCGAAAGCGCGTTTTAGAGCTAGAAATAGCAAGTTAAAATAAGG
CTAGTCCGTTATCAACTTGAAAAAGTGGCACCGAGTCGGTGCTTTTTTGAATTCTCGACCTCGAGACAAA
TGGCAGTATTCATCCACAATTTTAAAAGAAAAGGGGGGATTGGGGGGTACAGTGCAGGGGAAAGAATAGT
AGACATAATAGCAACAGACATACAAACTAAAGAATTACAAAAACAAATTACAAAAATTCAAAATTTTCGG
GTTTATTACAGGGACAGCAGAGATCCACTTTGGCCGCGGCTCGAGGGGGTTGGGGTTGCGCCTTTTCCAA
GGCAGCCCTGGGTTTGCGCAGGGACGCGGCTGCTCTGGGCGTGGTTCCGGGAAACGCAGCGGCGCCGACC
CTGGGTCTCGCACATTCTTCACGTCCGTTCGCAGCGTCACCCGGATCTTCGCCGCTACCCTTGTGGGCCC
CCCGGCGACGCTTCCTGCTCCGCCCCTAAGTCGGGAAGGTTCCTTGCGGTTCGCGGCGTGCCGGACGTGA
CAAACGGAAGCCGCAGGTCTCACTAGTACCCTCGCAGACGGACAGCGCCAGGGAGCAATGGCAGCGCGCC
GACCGCGATGGGCTGTGGCCAATAGCGGCTGCTCAGCAGGGCGCGCCGAGAGCAGCGGCCGGGAAGGGGC
GGTGCGGGAGGCGGGGTGTGGGGCGGTAGTGTGGGCCCTGTTCCTGCCCGCGCGGTGTTCCGCATTCTGC
AAGCCTCCGGAGCGCACGTCGGCAGTCGGCTCCCTCGTTGACCGAATCACCGACCTCTCTCCCCAGGGGG
ATCCCGGGTCGACATCAAGCTTGGCCACCATGTCCAACCTGCTGACTGTGCACCAAAACCTGCCTGCCCT
CCCTGTGGATGCCACCTCTGATGAAGTCAGGAAGAACCTGATGGACATGTTCAGGGACAGGCAGGCCTTC
TCTGAACACACCTGGAAGATGCTCCTGTCTGTGTGCAGATCCTGGGCTGCCTGGTGCAAGCTGAACAACA
GGAAATGGTTCCCTGCTGAACCTGAGGATGTGAGGGACTACCTCCTGTACCTGCAAGCCAGAGGCCTGGC
TGTGAAGACCATCCAACAGCACCTGGGCCAGCTCAACATGCTGCACAGGAGATCTGGCCTGCCTCGCCCT
TCTGACTCCAATGCTGTGTCCCTGGTGATGAGGAGAATCAGAAAGGAGAATGTGGATGCTGGGGAGAGAG
CCAAGCAGGCCCTGGCCTTTGAACGCACTGACTTTGACCAAGTCAGATCCCTGATGGAGAACTCTGACAG
ATGCCAGGACATCAGGAACCTGGCCTTCCTGGGCATTGCCTACAACACCCTGCTGCGCATTGCCGAAATT
GCCAGAATCAGAGTGAAGGACATCTCCCGCACCGATGGTGGGAGAATGCTGATCCACATTGGCAGGACCA
AGACCCTGGTGTCCACAGCTGGTGTGGAGAAGGCCCTGTCCCTGGGGGTTACCAAGCTGGTGGAGAGATG
GATCTCTGTGTCTGGTGTGGCTGATGACCCCAACAACTACCTGTTCTGCCGGGTCAGAAAGAATGGTGTG
GCTGCCCCTTCTGCCACCTCCCAACTGTCCACCCGGGCCCTGGAAGGGATCTTTGAGGCCACCCACCGCC
TGATCTATGGTGCCAAGGATGACTCTGGGCAGAGATACCTGGCCTGGTCTGGCCACTCTGCCAGAGTGGG
TGCTGCCAGGGACATGGCCAGGGCTGGTGTGTCCATCCCTGAAATCATGCAGGCTGGTGGCTGGACCAAT
GTGAACATTGTGATGAACTACATCAGAAACCTGGACTCTGAGACTGGGGCCATGGTGAGGCTTCTAGAGG
ATGGGGACCTCGAGCCATCTGCTGGAGACATGAGAGCTGCCAACCTTTGGCCAAGCCCGCTCATGATCAA
ACGCTCTAAGAAGAACAGCCTGGCCTTGTCCCTGACGGCCGACCAGATGGTCAGTGCCTTGTTGGATGCT
GAGCCCCCCATACTCTATTCCGAGTATGATCCTACCAGACCCTTCAGTGAAGCTTCGATGATGGGCTTAC
TGACCAACCTGGCAGACAGGGAGCTGGTTCACATGATCAACTGGGCGAAGAGGGTGCCAGGCTTTGTGGA
TTTGACCCTCCATGATCAGGTCCACCTTCTTGAATGTGCCTGGCTAGAGATCCTGATGATTGGTCTCGTC
TGGCGCTCCATGGAGCACCCAGTGAAGCTACTGTTTGCTCCTAACTTGCTCTTGGACAGGAACCAGGGAA
AATGTGTAGAGGGCATGGTGGAGATCTTCGACATGCTGCTGGCTACATCATCTCGGTTCCGCATGATGAA
TCTGCAGGGAGAGGAGTTTGTGTGCCTCAAATCTATTATTTTGCTTAATTCTGGAGTGTACACATTTCTG
TCCAGCACCCTGAAGTCTCTGGAAGAGAAGGACCATATCCACCGAGTCCTGGACAAGATCACAGACACTT
TGATCCACCTGATGGCCAAGGCAGGCCTGACCCTGCAGCAGCAGCACCAGCGGCTGGCCCAGCTCCTCCT
CATCCTCTCCCACATCAGGCACATGAGTAACAAAGGCATGGAGCATCTGTACAGCATGAAGTGCAAGAAC
GTGGTGCCCCTCTATGACCTGCTGCTGGAGGCGGCGGACGCCCACCGCCTACATGCGCCCACTAGCCGTG
GAGGGGCATCCGTGGAGGAGACCGACCAAAGCCACTTGGCCACTGCGGGCTCTACTTCATCGCATTCCTT
GCAAAAGTATTACATCACGGGGGAGGCAGAGGGTTTCCCTGCCACAGCTTGAGGTACCTTTAAGACCAAT
GACTTACAAGGCAGCTGTAGATCTTAGCCACTTTTTAAAAGAAAAGGGGGGACTGGAAGGGCTAATTCAC
TCCCAACGAAGACAAGATCTGCTTTTTGCTTGTACTGGGTCTCTCTGGTTAGACCA
